>Addgene plasmid #137763 | HA-GFP | addgene full sequence | sequence record 273221 | Addgene NGS Result
TTCGAGCTCGCCCGACATTGATTATTGACTAGTTATTAATAGTAATCAATTACGGGGTCATTAGTTCATA
GCCCATATATGGAGTTCCGCGTTACATAACTTACGGTAAATGGCCCGCCTGGCTGACCGCCCAACGACCC
CCGCCCATTGACGTCAATAATGACGTATGTTCCCATAGTAACGCCAATAGGGACTTTCCATTGACGTCAA
TGGGTGGAGTATTTACGGTAAACTGCCCACTTGGCAGTACATCAAGTGTATCATATGCCAAGTACGCCCC
CTATTGACGTCAATGACGGTAAATGGCCCGCCTGGCATTATGCCCAGTACATGACCTTATGGGACTTTCC
TACTTGGCAGTACATCTACGTATTAGTCATCGCTATTACCATGGTGATGCGGTTTTGGCAGTACATCAAT
GGGCGTGGATAGCGGTTTGACTCACGGGGATTTCCAAGTCTCCACCCCATTGACGTCAATGGGAGTTTGT
TTTGGCACCAAAATCAACGGGACTTTCCAAAATGTCGTAACAACTCCGCCCCATTGACGCAAATGGGCGG
TAGGCGTGTACGGTGGGAGGTCTATATAAGCAGAGCTCGTTTAGTGAACCGTCAGATCGCCTGGAGACGC
CATCCACGCTGTTTTGACCTCCATAGAAGACACCGGGACCGATCCAGCCTCCGCGGCCGGGAACGGTGCA
TTGGAACGCGGATTCCCCGTGCCAAGAGTGACGTAAGTACCGCCTATAGAGTCTATAGGCCCACCCCCTT
GGCTTCGTTAGAACGCGGCTACAATTAATACATAACCTTATGTATCATACACATACGATTTAGGTGACAC
TATAGAATAACATCCACTTTGCCTTTCTCTCCACAGGTGTCCACTCCCAGGTCCAACTGTACCTCGCGAG
CCAGCCATGTACCCATACGACGTCCCAGACTACGCTGGCGGCCGCGTGAGCAAGGGCGAGGAGCTGTTCA
CCGGGGTGGTGCCCATCCTGGTCGAGCTGGACGGCGACGTAAACGGCCACAAGTTCAGCGTGTCCGGCGA
GGGCGAGGGCGATGCCACCTACGGCAAGCTGACCCTGAAGTTCATCTGCACCACCGGCAAGCTGCCCGTG
CCCTGGCCCACCCTCGTGACCACCCTGACCTACGGCGTGCAGTGCTTCAGCCGCTACCCCGACCACATGA
AGCAGCACGACTTCTTCAAGTCCGCCATGCCCGAAGGCTACGTCCAGGAGCGCACCATCTTCTTCAAGGA
CGACGGCAACTACAAGACCCGCGCCGAGGTGAAGTTCGAGGGCGACACCCTGGTGAACCGCATCGAGCTG
AAGGGCATCGACTTCAAGGAGGACGGCAACATCCTGGGGCACAAGCTGGAGTACAACTACAACAGCCACA
ACGTCTATATCATGGCCGACAAGCAGAAGAACGGCATCAAGGTGAACTTCAAGATCCGCCACAACATCGA
GGACGGCAGCGTGCAGCTCGCCGACCACTACCAGCAGAACACCCCCATCGGCGACGGCCCCGTGCTGCTG
CCCGACAACCACTACCTGAGCACCCAGTCCGCCCTGAGCAAAGACCCCAACGAGAAGCGCGATCACATGG
TCCTGCTGGAGTTCGTGACCGCCGCCGGGATCACTCTCGGCATGGACGAGCTGTACAAGTCTAGAATGGA
GCAGAAGCTGATCTCCGAGGAGGACCTGTGAAAGCTTGGCCGCCATGGCCCAACTTGTTTATTGCAGCTT
ATAATGGTTACAAATAAAGCAATAGCATCACAAATTTCACAAATAAAGCATTTTTTTCACTGCATTCTAG
TTGTGGTTTGTCCAAACTCATCAATGTATCTTATCATGTCTGGATCGGGAATTAATTCGGCGCAGCACCA
TGGCCTGAAATAACCTCTGAAAGAGGAACTTGGTTAGGTACCTTCTGAGGCGGAAAGAACCAGCTGTGGA
ATGTGTGTCAGTTAGGGTGTGGAAAGTCCCCAGGCTCCCCAGCAGGCAGAAGTATGCAAAGCATGCATCT
CAATTAGTCAGCAACCAGGTGTGGAAAGTCCCCAGGCTCCCCAGCAGGCAGAAGTATGCAAAGCATGCAT
CTCAATTAGTCAGCAACCATAGTCCCGCCCCTAACTCCGCCCATCCCGCCCCTAACTCCGCCCAGTTCCG
CCCATTCTCCGCCCCATGGCTGACTAATTTTTTTTATTTATGCAGAGGCCGAGGCCGCCTCGGCCTCTGA
GCTATTCCAGAAGTAGTGAGGAGGCTTTTTTGGAGGCCTAGGCTTTTGCAAAAAGCTGTTAACAGCTTGG
CACTGGCCGTCGTTTTACAACGTCGTGACTGGGAAAACCCTGGCGTTACCCAACTTAATCGCCTTGCAGC
ACATCCCCCTTTCGCCAGCTGGCGTAATAGCGAAGAGGCCCGCACCGATCGCCCTTCCCAACAGTTGCGC
AGCCTGAATGGCGAATGGCGCCTGATGCGGTATTTTCTCCTTACGCATCTGTGCGGTATTTCACACCGCA
TA
[142 nt withheld, positions 2523-2664]
C
[141 nt withheld, positions 2666-2806]
CCTTTGACGTTGGAGTCCACGTTCTTT
[37 nt withheld, positions 2834-2870]
ACCCTATCTCGGGCTATTCTTTTGATTTATAAGGGATTTTGCCGATTTCGGCCTATTGGTTAAAAAATGA
GCTGATTTAACAAAAATTTAACGCGAATTTTAACAAAATATTAACGTTTACAATTTTATGGTGCACTCTC
AGTACAATCTGCTCTGATGCCGCATAGTTAAGCCAGCCCCGACACCCGCCAACACCCGCTGACGCGCCCT
GACGGGCTTGTCTGCTCCCGGCATCCGCTTACAGACAAGCTGTGACCGTCTCCGGGAGCTGCATGTGTCA
GAGGTTTTCACCGTCATCACCGAAACGCGCGAGACGAAAGGGCCTCGTGATACGCCTATTTTTATAGGTT
AATGTCATGATAATAATGGTTTCTTAGACGTCAGGTGGCACTTTTCGGGGAAATGTGCGCGGAACCCCTA
TTTGTTTATTTTTCTAAATACATTCAAATATGTATCCGCTCATGAGACAATAACCCTGATAAATGCTTCA
ATAATATTGAAAAAGGAAGAGTATGAGTATTCAACATTTCCGTGTCGCCCTTATTCCCTTTTTTGCGGCA
TTTTGCCTTCCTGTTTTTGCTCACCCAGAAACGCTGGTGAAAGTAAAAGATGCTGAAGATCAGTTGGGTG
CACGAGTGGGTTACATCGAACTGGATCTCAACAGCGGTAAGATCCTTGAGAGTTTTCGCCCCGAAGAACG
TTTTCCAATGATGAGCACTTTTAAAGTTCTGCTATGTGGCGCGGTATTATCCCGTATTGACGCCGGGCAA
GAGCAACTCGGTCGCCGCATACACTATTCTCAGAATGACTTGGTTGAGTACTCACCAGTCACAGAAAAGC
ATCTTACGGATGGCATGACAGTAAGAGAATTATGCAGTGCTGCCATAACCATGAGTGATAACACTGCGGC
CAACTTACTTCTGACAACGATCGGAGGACCGAAGGAGCTAACCGCTTTTTTGCACAACATGGGGGATCAT
GTAACTCGCCTTGATCGTTGGGAACCGGAGCTGAATGAAGCCATACCAAACGACGAGCGTGACACCACGA
TGCCTGTAGCAATGGCAACAACGTTGCGCAAACTATTAACTGGCGAACTACTTACTCTAGCTTCCCGGCA
ACAATTAATAGACTGGATGGAGGCGGATAAAGTTGCAGGACCACTTCTGCGCTCGGCCCTTCCGGCTGGC
TGGTTTATTGCTGATAAATCTGGAGCCGGTGAGCGTGGGTCTCGCGGTATCATTGCAGCACTGGGGCCAG
ATGGTAAGCCCTCCCGTATCGTAGTTATCTACACGACGGGGAGTCAGGCAACTATGGATGAACGAAATAG
ACAGATCGCTGAGATAGGTGCCTCACTGATTAAGCATTGGTAACTGTCAGACCAAGTTTACTCATATATA
CTTTAGATTGATTTAAAACTTCATTTTTAATTTAAAAGGATCTAGGTGAAGATCCTTTTTGATAATCTCA
TGACCAAAATCCCTTAACGTGAGTTTTCGTTCCACTGAGCGTCAGACCCCGTAGAAAAGATCAAAGGATC
TTCTTGAGATCCTTTTTTTCTGCGCGTAATCTGCTGCTTGCAAACAAAAAAACCACCGCTACCAGCGGTG
GTTTGTTTGCCGGATCAAGAGCTACCAACTCTTTTTCCGAAGGTAACTGGCTTCAGCAGAGCGCAGATAC
CAAATACTGTTCTTCTAGTGTAGCCGTAGTTAGGCCACCACTTCAAGAACTCTGTAGCACCGCCTACATA
CCTCGCTCTGCTAATCCTGTTACCAGTGGCTGCTGCCAGTGGCGATAAGTCGTGTCTTACCGGGTTGGAC
TCAAGACGATAGTTACCGGATAAGGCGCAGCGGTCGGGCTGAACGGGGGGTTCGTGCACACAGCCCAGCT
TGGAGCGAACGACCTACACCGAACTGAGATACCTACAGCGTGAGCTATGAGAAAGCGCCACGCTTCCCGA
AGGGAGAAAGGCGGACAGGTATCCGGTAAGCGGCAGGGTCGGAACAGGAGAGCGCACGAGGGAGCTTCCA
GGGGGAAACGCCTGGTATCTTTATAGTCCTGTCGGGTTTCGCCACCTCTGACTTGAGCGTCGATTTTTGT
GATGCTCGTCAGGGGGGCGGAGCCTATGGAAAAACGCCAGCAACGCGGCCTTTTTACGGTTCCTGGCCTT
TTGCTGGCCTTTTGCTCACATGTTCTTTCCTGCGTTATCCCCTGATTCTGTGGATAACCGTATTACCGCC
TTTGAGTGAGCTGATACCGCTCGCCGCAGCCGAACGACCGAGCGCAGCGAGTCAGTGAGCGAGGAAGCGG
AAGAGCGCCCAATACGCAAACCGCCTCTCCCCGCGCGTTGGCCGATTCATTAATGCAGCTGGCACGACAG
GTTTCCCGACTGGAAAGCGGGCAGTGAGCGCAACGCAATTAATGTGAGTTAGCTCACTCATTAGGCACCC
CAGGCTTTACACTTTATGCTTCCGGCTCGTATGTTGTGTGGAATTGTGAGCGGATAACAATTTCACACAG
GAAACAGCTATGACATGATTACGAATTAA
Features (pLannotate 1.2.2; 20 found; start..end, strand, type, name):
     14..393     +  enhancer       CMV enhancer: human cytomegalovirus immediate early enhancer
    394..597     +  promoter       CMV promoter: human cytomegalovirus (CMV) immediate early promoter
    733..776     +  intron         CMV intron (fragment): modified intron A from human cytomegalovirus
    828..846     +  promoter       SP6 promoter: promoter for bacteriophage SP6 RNA polymerase
    850..887     +  CDS            IgH signal sequence (fragment): signal sequence from the mouse immunoglobulin heavy chain variable region
    956..1669    +  CDS            EGFP: EGFP is a basic (constitutively fluorescent) green fluorescent protein published in 1996, derived from Aequorea victoria. It is reported to be a rapidly-maturing weak dimer with moderate acid sensitivity.
   1732..1866    +  polyA_signal   SV40 poly(A) signal: SV40 polyadenylation signal
   1935..2292    +  promoter       SV40 promoter: SV40 enhancer and early promoter
   2311..2465    +  CDS            lacZα (fragment): LacZα fragment of β-galactosidase; lacZ fragment
   2471..2522    -  misc_feature   bom (fragment): basis of mobility region from pBR322
   2541..2921    +  rep_origin     M13 ori (sequence partly withheld): M13 bacteriophage origin of replication; arrow indicates direction of (+) strand synthesis
   2997..3046    -  misc_feature   bom (fragment): basis of mobility region from pBR322
   3148..3183    -  CDS            rop (fragment): Rop protein, which maintains plasmids at low copy number; rop
   3278..3382    +  promoter       AmpR promoter: bla
   3383..4243    +  CDS            AmpR: β-lactamase; bla; confers resistance to ampicillin, carbenicillin, and related antibiotics
   4414..5002    +  rep_origin     ori: high-copy-number ColE1/pMB1/pBR322/pUC origin of replication
   5185..5277    +  CDS            lacI (fragment): lac repressor; lacI; The lac repressor binds to the lac operator to inhibit transcription in E. coli. This inhibition can be relieved by adding lactose or isopropyl-β-D-thiogalactopyranoside (IPTG).
   5290..5311    +  protein_bind   CAP binding site: CAP binding activates transcription in the presence of cAMP. E. coli catabolite activator protein
   5326..5356    +  promoter       lac promoter: promoter for the E. coli lac operon
   5364..5380    +  protein_bind   lac operator: The lac repressor binds to the lac operator to inhibit transcription in E. coli. This inhibition can be relieved by adding lactose or isopropyl-β-D-thiogalactopyranoside (IPTG). lac repressor encoded by lacI
