[The description below was written by a language model from this plasmid's Addgene catalogue record and pLannotate feature annotations shown in this document.]
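Description:
HA-GFP is a mammalian expression plasmid built on the pRK5 backbone that drives constitutive expression of an epitope-tagged green fluorescent protein. It is propagated in E. coli as a high-copy plasmid through a ColE1/pUC-type origin and selected with ampicillin via the β-lactamase gene and its own promoter. The 5,419-nt sequenced record also carries an M13 phage origin for single-stranded DNA production, along with backbone remnants typical of pRK5-derived vectors: fragments of lacZα, lacI, rop and bom, and a lac promoter/operator region with a CAP binding site. None of these contribute to expression in mammalian cells.

The expression cassette consists of the human cytomegalovirus immediate early enhancer and promoter, followed by a fragment of modified CMV intron A and an SP6 promoter that could serve for in vitro transcription. The annotated coding sequence is EGFP, cloned between NotI and XbaI sites and terminated by an SV40 polyadenylation signal. The catalogue lists an N-terminal HA tag and a C-terminal myc tag on the insert. The automated annotation does not call either tag, although there is unannotated sequence on both sides of the EGFP reading frame. A short fragment annotated as an IgH signal sequence lies upstream of EGFP; the record does not indicate that it is functional. An SV40 enhancer/early promoter sits downstream of the cassette, with no mammalian selection marker annotated after it.

The plasmid is intended as a negative control for immunoprecipitation of HA-tagged proteins, supplying an irrelevant HA-tagged bait. Its fluorescence also makes it a convenient indicator of transfection efficiency.
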