Addgene plasmid #137763: HA-GFP
Purpose: Control plasmid for immunoprecipitation of HA-tagged proteins. Also a good control for transfection efficiency.
Depositing lab: Carol Mercer. Depositing organization: University of Cincinnati. Publication: Mass spectrometry proteomics reveals a function for mammalian CALCOCO1 in MTOR-regulated selective autophagy. Stefely JA, Zhang Y, Freiberger EC, Kwiecien NW, Thomas HE, Davis AM, Lowry ND, Vincent CE, Shishkova E, Clark NA, Medvedovic M, Coon JJ, Pagliarini DJ, Mercer CA. Autophagy. 2020 Jan 23. doi: 10.1080/15548627.2020.1719746. PubMed 31971854.
Backbone
  Vector backbone: pRK5
  Vector type: Mammalian Expression
Growth in bacteria
  Bacterial resistance: Ampicillin, 100 μg/mL
  Growth temperature: 37°C
  Growth strain: DH5alpha
  Copy number: High Copy
Gene/Insert
  Gene/Insert name: GFP
  Species: Other
  Promoter: CMV
  Tag / fusion protein: HA (N terminal on insert); myc (C terminal on insert)
  Cloning method: Restriction Enzyme; 5′ cloning site NotI (unknown if destroyed); 3′ cloning site XbaI (unknown if destroyed)
Terms and licenses: Academic/Nonprofit Terms; Industry Terms: Not Available to Industry
How to cite: HA-GFP was a gift from Carol Mercer (Addgene plasmid # 137763 ; http://n2t.net/addgene:137763 ; RRID:Addgene_137763)
